>Addgene plasmid #27356 | LeGO-X | depositor full sequence | sequence record 12903 | Author sequence
GTCGACGGATCGGGAGATCTCCCGATCCCCTATGGTGCACTCTCAGTACAATCTGCTCTGATGCCGCATA
GTTAAGCCAGTATCTGCTCCCTGCTTGTGTGTTGGAGGTCGCTGAGTAGTGCGCGAGCAAAATTTAAGCT
ACAACAAGGCAAGGCTTGACCGACAATTGCATGAAGAATCTGCTTAGGGTTAGGCGTTTTGCGCTGCTTC
GCGATGTACGGGCCAGATATACGCGTTGACATTGATTATTGACTAGTTATTAATAGTAATCAATTACGGG
GTCATTAGTTCATAGCCCATATATGGAGTTCCGCGTTACATAACTTACGGTAAATGGCCCGCCTGGCTGA
CCGCCCAACGACCCCCGCCCATTGACGTCAATAATGACGTATGTTCCCATAGTAACGCCAATAGGGACTT
TCCATTGACGTCAATGGGTGGAGTATTTACGGTAAACTGCCCACTTGGCAGTACATCAAGTGTATCATAT
GCCAAGTACGCCCCCTATTGACGTCAATGACGGTAAATGGCCCGCCTGGCATTATGCCCAGTACATGACC
TTATGGGACTTTCCTACTTGGCAGTACATCTACGTATTAGTCATCGCTATTACCATGGTGATGCGGTTTT
GGCAGTACATCAATGGGCGTGGATAGCGGTTTGACTCACGGGGATTTCCAAGTCTCCACCCCATTGACGT
CAATGGGAGTTTGTTTTGGCACCAAAATCAACGGGACTTTCCAAAATGTCGTAACAACTCCGCCCCATTG
ACGCAAATGGGCGGTAGGCGTGTACGGTGGGAGGTCTATATAAGCAGCGCGTTTTGCCTGTACTGGGTCT
CTCTGGTTAGACCAGATCTGAGCCTGGGAGCTCTCTGGCTAACTAGGGAACCCACTGCTTAAGCCTCAAT
AAAGCTTGCCTTGAGTGCTTCAAGTAGTGTGTGCCCGTCTGTTGTGTGACTCTGGTAACTAGAGATCCCT
CAGACCCTTTTAGTCAGTGTGGAAAATCTCTAGCAGTGGCGCCCGAACAGGGACTTGAAAGCGAAAGGGA
AACCAGAGGAGCTCTCTCGACGCAGGACTCGGCTTGCTGAAGCGCGCACGGCAAGAGGCGAGGGGCGGCG
ACTGGTGAGTACGCCAAAAATTTTGACTAGCGGAGGCTAGAAGGAGAGAGATGGGTGCGAGAGCGTCAGT
ATTAAGCGGGGGAGAATTAGATCGCGATGGGAAAAAATTCGGTTAAGGCCAGGGGGAAAGAAAAAATATA
AATTAAAACATATAGTATGGGCAAGCAGGGAGCTAGAACGATTCGCAGTTAATCCTGGCCTGTTAGAAAC
ATCAGAAGGCTGTAGACAAATACTGGGACAGCTACAACCATCCCTTCAGACAGGATCAGAAGAACTTAGA
TCATTATATAATACAGTAGCAACCCTCTATTGTGTGCATCAAAGGATAGAGATAAAAGACACCAAGGAAG
CTTTAGACAAGATAGAGGAAGAGCAAAACAAAAGTAAGACCACCGCACAGCAAGCGGCCGGCCGCGCTGA
TCTTCAGACCTGGAGGAGGAGATATGAGGGACAATTGGAGAAGTGAATTATATAAATATAAAGTAGTAAA
AATTGAACCATTAGGAGTAGCACCCACCAAGGCAAAGAGAAGAGTGGTGCAGAGAGAAAAAAGAGCAGTG
GGAATAGGAGCTTTGTTCCTTGGGTTCTTGGGAGCAGCAGGAAGCACTATGGGCGCAGCGTCAATGACGC
TGACGGTACAGGCCAGACAATTATTGTCTGGTATAGTGCAGCAGCAGAACAATTTGCTGAGGGCTATTGA
GGCGCAACAGCATCTGTTGCAACTCACAGTCTGGGGCATCAAGCAGCTCCAGGCAAGAATCCTGGCTGTG
GAAAGATACCTAAAGGATCAACAGCTCCTGGGGATTTGGGGTTGCTCTGGAAAACTCATTTGCACCACTG
CTGTGCCTTGGAATGCTAGTTGGAGTAATAAATCTCTGGAACAGATTTGGAATCACACGACCTGGATGGA
GTGGGACAGAGAAATTAACAATTACACAAGCTTAATACACTCCTTAATTGAAGAATCGCAAAACCAGCAA
GAAAAGAATGAACAAGAATTATTGGAATTAGATAAATGGGCAAGTTTGTGGAATTGGTTTAACATAACAA
ATTGGCTGTGGTATATAAAATTATTCATAATGATAGTAGGAGGCTTGGTAGGTTTAAGAATAGTTTTTGC
TGTACTTTCTATAGTGAATAGAGTTAGGCAGGGATATTCACCATTATCGTTTCAGACCCACCTCCCAACC
CCGAGGGGACCCGACAGGCCCGAAGGAATAGAAGAAGAAGGTGGAGAGAGAGACAGAGACAGATCCATTC
GATTAGTGAACGGATCGGCACTGCGTGCGCCAATTCTGCAGACAAATGGCAGTATTCATCCACAATTTTA
AAAGAAAAGGGGGGATTGGGGGGTACAGTGCAGGGGAAAGAATAGTAGACATAATAGCAACAGACATACA
AACTAAAGAATTACAAAAACAAATTACAAAAATTCAAAATTTTCGGGTTTATTACAGGGACAGCAGAGAT
CCAGTTTGGTTAGTACCGGGCCCGCTCTAGAGATCCGACGCCGCCATCTCTAGGCCCGCGCCGGCCCCCT
CGCACAGACTTGTGGGAGAAGCTCGGCTACTCCCCTGCCCCGGTTAATTTGCATATAATATTTCCTAGTA
ACTATAGAGGCTTAATGTGCGATAAAAGACAGATAATCTGTTCTTTTTAATACTAGCTACATTTTACATG
ATAGGCTTGGATTTCTATAAGAGATACAAATACTAAATTATTATTTTAAAAAACAGCACAAAAGGAAACT
CACCCTAACTGTAAAGTAATTGTGTGTTTTGAGACTATAAATATCCCTTGGAGAAAAGCCTTGTTAACGC
GCGGTGACCCTCGAGGTCGACGGTATCGATAAGCTCGCTTCACGAGATTCCAGCAGGTCGAGGGACCTAA
TAACTTCGTATAGCATACATTATACGAAGTTATATTAAGGGTTCCAAGCTTAAGCGGCCGCTGAAAGACC
CCACCTGTAGGTTTGGCAAGCTAGCTGCAGTAACGCCATTTTGCAAGGCATGGAAAAATACCAAACCAAG
AATAGAGAAGTTCAGATCAAGGGCGGGTACATGAAAATAGCTAACGTTGGGCCAAACAGGATATCTGCGG
TGAGCAGTTTCGGCCCCGGCCCGGGGCCAAGAACAGATGGTCACCGCAGTTTCGGCCCCGGCCCGAGGCC
AAGAACAGATGGTCCCCAGATATGGCCCAACCCTCAGCAGTTTCTTAAGACCCATCAGATGTTTCCAGGC
TCCCCCAAGGACCTGAAATGACCCTGCGCCTTATTTGAATTAACCAATCAGCCTGCTTCTCGCTTCTGTT
CGCGCGCTTCTGCTTCCCGAGCTCTATAAAAGAGCTCACAACCCCTCACTCGGCGCGCCAGTCCTCCGAT
TGACTGAGTCGCCCGGATCCCGCCACCATGGCCTCCTCCGAGGACGTCATCAAGGAGTTCATGCGCTTCA
AGGTGCGCATGGAGGGCTCCGTGAACGGCCACGAGTTCGAGATCGAGGGCGAGGGCGAGGGCCGCCCCTA
CGAGGGCACCCAGACCGCCAAGCTGAAGGTGACCAAGGGCGGCCCCCTGCCCTTCGCCTGGGACATCCTG
TCCCCCCAGTTCCAGTACGGCTCCAAGGTGTACGTGAAGCACCCCGCCGACATCCCCGACTACAAGAAGC
TGTCCTTCCCCGAGGGCTTCAAGTGGGAGCGCGTGATGAACTTCGAGGACGGCGGCGTGGTGACCGTGAC
CCAGGACTCCTCCCTGCAGGACGGCTCCTTCATCTACAAGGTGAAGTTCATCGGCGTGAACTTCCCCTCC
GACGGCCCCGTAATGCAGAAGAAGACTATGGGCTGGGAGGCCTCCACCGAGCGCCTGTACCCCCGCGACG
GCGTGCTGAAGGGCGAGATCCACAAGGCCCTGAAGCTGAAGGACGGCGGCCACTACCTGGTGGAGTTCAA
GTCCATCTACATGGCCAAGAAGCCCGTGCAGCTGCCCGGCTACTACTACGTGGACTCCAAGCTGGACATC
ACCTCCCACAACGAGGACTACACCATCGTGGAGCAGTACGAGCGCGCCGAGGGCCGCCACCACCTGTTCC
TGTAGGAATTCGTCGAGGGACCTAATAACTTCGTATAGCATACATTATACGAAGTTATACATGTTTAAGG
GTTCCGGTTCCACTAGGTACAATTCGATATCAAGCTTATCGATAATCAACCTCTGGATTACAAAATTTGT
GAAAGATTGACTGGTATTCTTAACTATGTTGCTCCTTTTACGCTATGTGGATACGCTGCTTTAATGCCTT
TGTATCATGCTATTGCTTCCCGTATGGCTTTCATTTTCTCCTCCTTGTATAAATCCTGGTTGCTGTCTCT
TTATGAGGAGTTGTGGCCCGTTGTCAGGCAACGTGGCGTGGTGTGCACTGTGTTTGCTGACGCAACCCCC
ACTGGTTGGGGCATTGCCACCACCTGTCAGCTCCTTTCCGGGACTTTCGCTTTCCCCCTCCCTATTGCCA
CGGCGGAACTCATCGCCGCCTGCCTTGCCCGCTGCTGGACAGGGGCTCGGCTGTTGGGCACTGACAATTC
CGTGGTGTTGTCGGGGAAATCATCGTCCTTTCCTTGGCTGCTCGCCTGTGTTGCCACCTGGATTCTGCGC
GGGACGTCCTTCTGCTACGTCCCTTCGGCCCTCAATCCAGCGGACCTTCCTTCCCGCGGCCTGCTGCCGG
CTCTGCGGCCTCTTCCGCGTCTTCGCCTTCGCCCTCAGACGAGTCGGATCTCCCTTTGGGCCGCCTCCCC
GCATCGATACCGTCGACCTCGATCGAGACCTAGAAAAACATGGAGCAATCACAAGTAGCAATACAGCAGC
TACCAATGCTGATTGTGCCTGGCTAGAAGCACAAGAGGAGGAGGAGGTGGGTTTTCCAGTCACACCTCAG
GTACCTTTAAGACCAATGACTTACAAGGCAGCTGTAGATCTTAGCCACTTTTTAAAAGAAAAGGGGGGAC
TGGAAGGGCTAATTCACTCCCAACGAAGACAAGATATCCTTGATCTGTGGATCTACCACACACAAGGCTA
CTTCCCTGATTGGCAGAACTACACACCAGGGCCAGGGATCAGATATCCACTGACCTTTGGATGGTGCTAC
AAGCTAGTACCAGTTGAGCAAGAGAAGGTAGAAGAAGCCAATGAAGGAGAGAACACCCGCTTGTTACACC
CTGTGAGCCTGCATGGGATGGATGACCCGGAGAGAGAAGTATTAGAGTGGAGGTTTGACAGCCGCCTAGC
ATTTCATCACATGGCCCGAGAGCTGCATCCGGACTGTACTGGGTCTCTCTGGTTAGACCAGATCTGAGCC
TGGGAGCTCTCTGGCTAACTAGGGAACCCACTGCTTAAGCCTCAATAAAGCTTGCCTTGAGTGCTTCAAG
TAGTGTGTGCCCGTCTGTTGTGTGACTCTGGTAACTAGAGATCCCTCAGACCCTTTTAGTCAGTGTGGAA
AATCTCTAGCAGCATGTGAGCAAAAGGCCAGCAAAAGGCCAGGAACCGTAAAAAGGCCGCGTTGCTGGCG
TTTTTCCATAGGCTCCGCCCCCCTGACGAGCATCACAAAAATCGACGCTCAAGTCAGAGGTGGCGAAACC
CGACAGGACTATAAAGATACCAGGCGTTTCCCCCTGGAAGCTCCCTCGTGCGCTCTCCTGTTCCGACCCT
GCCGCTTACCGGATACCTGTCCGCCTTTCTCCCTTCGGGAAGCGTGGCGCTTTCTCATAGCTCACGCTGT
AGGTATCTCAGTTCGGTGTAGGTCGTTCGCTCCAAGCTGGGCTGTGTGCACGAACCCCCCGTTCAGCCCG
ACCGCTGCGCCTTATCCGGTAACTATCGTCTTGAGTCCAACCCGGTAAGACACGACTTATCGCCACTGGC
AGCAGCCACTGGTAACAGGATTAGCAGAGCGAGGTATGTAGGCGGTGCTACAGAGTTCTTGAAGTGGTGG
CCTAACTACGGCTACACTAGAAGAACAGTATTTGGTATCTGCGCTCTGCTGAAGCCAGTTACCTTCGGAA
AAAGAGTTGGTAGCTCTTGATCCGGCAAACAAACCACCGCTGGTAGCGGTGGTTTTTTTGTTTGCAAGCA
GCAGATTACGCGCAGAAAAAAAGGATCTCAAGAAGATCCTTTGATCTTTTCTACGGGGTCTGACGCTCAG
TGGAACGAAAACTCACGTTAAGGGATTTTGGTCATGAGATTATCAAAAAGGATCTTCACCTAGATCCTTT
TAAATTAAAAATGAAGTTTTAAATCAATCTAAAGTATATATGAGTAAACTTGGTCTGACAGTTACCAATG
CTTAATCAGTGAGGCACCTATCTCAGCGATCTGTCTATTTCGTTCATCCATAGTTGCCTGACTCCCCGTC
GTGTAGATAACTACGATACGGGAGGGCTTACCATCTGGCCCCAGTGCTGCAATGATACCGCGAGACCCAC
GCTCACCGGCTCCAGATTTATCAGCAATAAACCAGCCAGCCGGAAGGGCCGAGCGCAGAAGTGGTCCTGC
AACTTTATCCGCCTCCATCCAGTCTATTAATTGTTGCCGGGAAGCTAGAGTAAGTAGTTCGCCAGTTAAT
AGTTTGCGCAACGTTGTTGCCATTGCTACAGGCATCGTGGTGTCACGCTCGTCGTTTGGTATGGCTTCAT
TCAGCTCCGGTTCCCAACGATCAAGGCGAGTTACATGATCCCCCATGTTGTGCAAAAAAGCGGTTAGCTC
CTTCGGTCCTCCGATCGTTGTCAGAAGTAAGTTGGCCGCAGTGTTATCACTCATGGTTATGGCAGCACTG
CATAATTCTCTTACTGTCATGCCATCCGTAAGATGCTTTTCTGTGACTGGTGAGTACTCAACCAAGTCAT
TCTGAGAATAGTGTATGCGGCGACCGAGTTGCTCTTGCCCGGCGTCAATACGGGATAATACCGCGCCACA
TAGCAGAACTTTAAAAGTGCTCATCATTGGAAAACGTTCTTCGGGGCGAAAACTCTCAAGGATCTTACCG
CTGTTGAGATCCAGTTCGATGTAACCCACTCGTGCACCCAACTGATCTTCAGCATCTTTTACTTTCACCA
GCGTTTCTGGGTGAGCAAAAACAGGAAGGCAAAATGCCGCAAAAAAGGGAATAAGGGCGACACGGAAATG
TTGAATACTCATACTCTTCCTTTTTCAATATTATTGAAGCATTTATCAGGGTTATTGTCTCATGAGCGGA
TACATATTTGAATGTATTTAGAAAAATAAACAAATAGGGGTTCCGCGCACATTTCCCCGAAAAGTGCCAC
CTGAC
Features (pLannotate 1.2.2; 23 found; start..end, strand, type, name):
     31..83      -  misc_feature   bom (fragment): basis of mobility region from pBR322
    238..617     +  enhancer       CMV enhancer: human cytomegalovirus immediate early enhancer
    618..817     +  promoter       CMV promoter: human cytomegalovirus (CMV) immediate early promoter
    835..1015    +  LTR            5' LTR (truncated): truncated 5' long terminal repeat (LTR) from HIV-1
   1062..1187    +  misc_feature   HIV-1 Ψ: packaging signal of human immunodeficiency virus type 1
   1171..1509    +  CDS            HIV-1 gag (fragment): gag protein from human immunodeficiency virus 1; gag
   1686..1919    +  misc_feature   RRE: The Rev response element (RRE) of HIV-1 allows for Rev-dependent mRNA export from the nucleus to the cytoplasm.
   2296..2396    +  CDS            Rev (fragment): human immunodeficiency virus 1 (HIV-1) Rev protein; rev; enhances nuclear export of unspliced and incompletely spliced viral mRNAs
   2446..2563    +  misc_feature   cPPT/CTS: central polypurine tract and central termination sequence of HIV-1
   2622..2935    +  promoter       U6 promoter: RNA polymerase III promoter for mouse U6 snRNA (Das et al., 1988)
   2948..2975    -  misc_feature   MCS (fragment): pBluescript multiple cloning site
   3010..3043    +  protein_bind   loxP: Cre-mediated recombination occurs in the 8-bp core sequence (GCATACAT). Cre recombinase
   3110..3516    +  promoter       SFFV promoter: spleen focus-forming virus long terminal repeat (LTR) promoter
   3528..4205    +  CDS            DsRed-Express: rapidly maturing tetrameric variant of DsRed fluorescent protein (Bevis and Glick, 2002) mammalian codon-optimized
   4225..4258    +  protein_bind   loxP: Cre-mediated recombination occurs in the 8-bp core sequence (GCATACAT). Cre recombinase
   4291..4314    +  misc_feature   MCS (fragment): pBluescript multiple cloning site
   4314..4902    +  misc_feature   WPRE: woodchuck hepatitis virus posttranscriptional regulatory element
   4903..4922    +  misc_feature   MCS (fragment): pBluescript multiple cloning site
   4924..5424    +  CDS            nef (fragment): NEF_HV1LA - Experimental evidence at protein level: Swiss-Prot protein existence level 1. Extracellular Nef protein targets CD4(+) T-lymphocytes for apoptosis by interacting with CXCR4 surface receptors. From Human immunodeficiency virus type 1 group M subtype B (isolate Lai) (HIV-1).
   5431..5611    +  LTR            5' LTR (truncated): truncated 5' long terminal repeat (LTR) from HIV-1
   5673..6261    -  rep_origin     ori: high-copy-number ColE1/pMB1/pBR322/pUC origin of replication
   6432..7292    -  CDS            AmpR: β-lactamase; bla; confers resistance to ampicillin, carbenicillin, and related antibiotics
   7293..7397    -  promoter       AmpR promoter: bla
