[The description below was written by a language model from this plasmid's Addgene catalogue record and pLannotate feature annotations shown in this document.]
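Description:
LeGO-X is an HIV-1-derived, third-generation lentiviral vector from the LeGO ("lentiviral gene ontology") series, built on a derivative of pLentiLox3.7 and intended for shRNA delivery with simultaneous fluorescent marking of transduced mammalian cells. The full sequence is 7,425 nt. In bacteria it is maintained as a high-copy plasmid through a ColE1/pUC-type origin and selected with ampicillin via the β-lactamase gene.

Genomic RNA is produced in packaging cells from a CMV enhancer/promoter fused to a truncated 5' LTR. This is followed by the Ψ packaging signal with a gag fragment, the Rev response element for Rev-dependent nuclear export, and the cPPT/CTS, which aids nuclear import of the reverse-transcribed genome. The payload begins with a mouse U6 RNA polymerase III promoter and a short cloning region where an shRNA can be inserted. The depositor notes that this is compatible with shRNA cassettes transferred from pSUPER as XbaI/XhoI fragments, and no hairpin appears in the annotation, so this seems to be the empty parental vector. Downstream, an SFFV promoter drives DsRed-Express, a rapidly maturing red fluorescent protein cloned between BamHI and EcoRI. This marker cassette is flanked by two loxP sites in the same orientation, so Cre should be able to excise it. A WPRE boosts transcript expression, and a nef fragment precedes the annotated truncated 3' LTR.

Because the vector carries no viral structural genes, particles are made by co-transfection with second- or third-generation packaging plasmids plus an envelope plasmid such as VSV-G. Typical use is knockdown-based functional gene analysis, with red fluorescence used to identify or sort transduced cells.
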