Addgene plasmid #27356: LeGO-X
Depositing lab: Boris Fehse. Depositing organization: Universitaetsklinikum Hamburg-Eppendorf. Publication: A multicolor panel of novel lentiviral "gene ontology" (LeGO) vectors for functional gene analysis. Weber K, Bartsch U, Stocking C, Fehse B. Mol Ther. 2008 Apr . 16(4):698-706. 10.1038/mt.2008.6 PubMed 18362927.
Backbone
  Vector backbone: LeGO
  Backbone size w/o insert (bp): 6747
  Vector type: Mammalian Expression, Lentiviral
Growth in bacteria
  Bacterial resistance: Ampicillin, 100 μg/mL
  Growth temperature: 37°C
  Growth strain: Stbl3
  Growth instructions: Any (like TOP10, XL10-Gold or Stbl)
  Copy number: High Copy
Gene/Insert
  Gene/Insert name: U6 promoter, SFFV promoter, dsRedExpress
  Insert size (bp): 678
  Cloning method: Restriction Enzyme; 5′ cloning site BamHI (not destroyed); 3′ cloning site EcoRI (not destroyed)
  Sequencing primers: 5′ GAGCTCACAACCCCTCACTC
Resource information
  A portion of this plasmid was derived from a plasmid made by: The dsRedExpress cDNA is from Clontech. The lenti backbone is a derivative of pLentiLox3.7 developed at the MIT (http://web.mit.edu/jacks-lab/protocols/pll37.htm).
Terms and licenses: Academic/Nonprofit Terms; Industry Terms: Not Available to Industry
Depositor comments: HIV-1 derived third generation lentiviral vector for shRNAs. Compatibel to shRNAs cloned in pSUPER (XbaI/XhoI). Use second generation (like psPAX2) or third generation (like pMDLg/pRRE + pRSV-Rev) systems for packaging in addition to a VSV-G expressing plasmid (or another envelope protein). Please visit the LeGO-Vector home page for more information: http://www.LentiGO-Vectors.de
How to cite: LeGO-X was a gift from Boris Fehse (Addgene plasmid # 27356 ; http://n2t.net/addgene:27356 ; RRID:Addgene_27356)
