>Addgene plasmid #27356 | LeGO-X | addgene partial sequence | sequence record 33673 | 27356 with DsRed1-N
CCTTGGTCACCTTCAGCTTGGCGGTCTGGGTGCCCTCGTAGGGGCGGCCCTCGCCCTCGCCCTCGATCTC
GAACTCGTGGCCGTTCACGGAGCCCTCCATGCGCACCTTGAAGCGCATGAACTCCTTGATGACGTCCTCG
GAGGAGGCCATGGTGGCGGGATCCGGGCGACTCAGTCAATCGGAGGACTGGCGCGCCGAGTGAGGGGTTG
TGAGCTCTTTTATAGAGCTCGGGAAGCAGAAGCGCGCGAACAGAAGCGAGAAGCAGGCTGATTGGTTAAT
TCAAATAAGGCGCAGGGTCATTTCAGGTCCTTGGGGGAGCCTGGAAACATCTGATGGGTCTTAAGAAACT
GCTGAGGGTTGGGCCATATCTGGGGACCATCTGTTCTTGGCCTCGGGCCGGGGCCGAAACTGCGGTGACC
ATCTGTTCTTGGCCCCGGGCCGGGGCCGAAACTGCTCACCGCAGATATCCTGTTTGGCCCAACGTTAGCT
ATTTTCATGTACCCGCCCTTGATCTGAACTTCTCTATTCTTGGTTTGGTATTTTTCCATGCCTTGCAAAA
TGGCGTTACTGCAGCTAGCTTGCCAAACCTACAGGTGGGGTCTTTCAGCGGCCGCTTAAGCTTGGAACCC
TTAATATAACTTCGTATAATGTATGCTATACGAAGTTATTAGGTCCCTCGACCTGCTGGAATCTCGTGAA
GCGAGCTTATCGATACCGTCGACCTCGAGGGTCACCGCGCGTTAACAAGGCTTTTCTCCAAGGGATATTT
ATAGTCTCAAAACACACAATTACTTTACAGTTAGGGTGAGTTTCCTTTTGTGCTGTTTTTTAAAATAATA
ATTTAGTATTTGTATCTCTTATAGAAATCCAAGCCTATCATGTAAAATGTAGCTAGTA
